Addgene plasmid #230541: AiP1611 - pAAV-AiE2278m-minBG-SYFP2-WPRE3-BGHpA
Purpose: AiE2278m is an enhancer sequence, designed to drive AAV-mediated transgene expression in specific populations of brain cells
Depositing lab: Allen Institute for Brain Science & Bosiljka Tasic. Depositing organization: Allen Institute. Publication: A suite of enhancer AAVs and transgenic mouse lines for genetic access to cortical cell types. Ben-Simon Y, Hooper M, Narayan S, Daigle TL, Dwivedi D, Way SW, Oster A, Stafford DA, Mich JK, Taormina MJ, Martinez RA, Opitz-Araya X, Roth JR, Alexander JR, Allen S, Amster A, Arbuckle J, Ayala A, Baker PM, Bakken TE, Barcelli T, Barta S, Bendrick J, Bertagnolli D, Bielstein C, Bishwakarma P, Bowlus J, Boyer G, Brouner K, Casian B, Casper T, Chakka AB, Chakrabarty R, Chance RK, Chavan S, Clark M, Colbert K, Collman F, Daniel S, Departee M, DiValentin P, Donadio N, Dotson N, Egdorf T, Fliss T, Gabitto M, Garcia J, Gary A, Gasperini M, Gloe J, Goldy J, Gore BB, Graybuck L, Greisman N, Haeseleer F, Halterman C, Haradon Z, Hastings SD, Helback O, Ho W, Hockemeyer D, Huang C, Huff S, Hunker A, Johansen N, Jones D, Juneau Z, Kalmbach B, Kannan M, Khem S, Kussick E, Kutsal R, Larsen R, Lee C, Lee AY, Leibly M, Lenz GH, Li S, Liang E, Lusk N, Madigan Z, Malloy J, Malone J, McCue R, Melchor J, Mollenkopf T, Moosman S, Morin E, Newman D, Ng L, Ngo K, Omstead V, Otto S, Oyama A, Pena N, Pham T, Phillips E, Pom CA, Potekhina L, Ransford S, Ray PL, Rette D, Reynoldson C, Rimorin C, Rocha D, Ruiz A, Sanchez REA, Sawyer L, Sedeno-Cortes A, Sevigny JP, Shapovalova N, Shepard N, Shulga L, Sigler AR, Siverts L, Soliman S, Somasundaram S, Staats B, Stewart K, Szelenyi E, Tieu M, Trader C, Tran A, van Velthoven CTJ, Walker M, Wang Y, Weed N, Wirthlin M, Wood T, Wynalda B, Yao Z, Zhou T, Ariza J, Dee N, Reding M, Ronellenfitch K, Mufti S, Sunkin SM, Smith KA, Esposito L, Waters J, Thyagarajan B, Yao S, Lein ES, Zeng H, Levi BP, Ngai J, Ting JT, Tasic B. Cell. 2025 May 16:S0092-8674(25)00513-6. doi: 10.1016/j.cell.2025.05.002. PubMed 40403729.
Backbone
  Vector backbone: pAAV2
  Vector type: AAV
Growth in bacteria
  Bacterial resistance: Ampicillin, 100 μg/mL
  Growth temperature: 37°C
  Growth strain: NEB Stable
  Copy number: High Copy
Gene/Insert
  Gene/Insert name: SYFP2
  Species: Synthetic
  Promoter: minBG
  Cloning method: Gibson Cloning
Terms and licenses: Academic/Nonprofit Terms; Industry Terms: Not Available to Industry
How to cite: AiP1611 - pAAV-AiE2278m-minBG-SYFP2-WPRE3-BGHpA was a gift from Allen Institute for Brain Science & Bosiljka Tasic (Addgene plasmid # 230541 ; http://n2t.net/addgene:230541 ; RRID:Addgene_230541)
