[The description below was written by a language model from this plasmid's Addgene catalogue record and pLannotate feature annotations shown in this document.]
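Description:
AiP1611 - pAAV-AiE2278m-minBG-SYFP2-WPRE3-BGHpA is a 4,938 nt AAV transfer plasmid built on a pAAV2 backbone, intended for packaging a reporter genome into recombinant adeno-associated virus for delivery to brain cells. It is maintained in E. coli as a high-copy plasmid through a ColE1/pUC-type origin and selected with ampicillin via the β-lactamase gene and its native promoter. The backbone also carries a filamentous phage origin, called f1 in one annotation and M13 in the other, along with small remnants of the pBR322 bom and rop regions. The two sequence records, depositor and repository-sequenced, are the same length and otherwise annotate identically.

The payload sits between AAV2 inverted terminal repeats, which provide the signals for genome replication and encapsidation. The right-hand ITR is annotated in full, whereas the left one is detected only as two short fragments. According to the name and catalogue fields, the enhancer AiE2278m is placed upstream of the minBG minimal promoter. Neither element is annotated in the feature tables, but the unannotated stretch between the left ITR and the coding sequence is presumably where they lie. A minimal promoter has little activity alone, so expression depends on the enhancer, which confers cell-population specificity. Together they drive SYFP2, a monomeric, rapidly maturing yellow fluorescent protein derived from Aequorea victoria. It is followed by WPRE3, a shortened woodchuck hepatitis virus posttranscriptional element (seen as two WPRE fragments) that boosts transcript expression, and by the bovine growth hormone polyadenylation signal. The construct serves as a fluorescent reporter vector for labelling specific brain cell populations with enhancer AAVs, although the record does not state which population AiE2278m targets.
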