Features (pLannotate 1.2.2; 14 found; start..end, strand, type, name):
     12..39      +  repeat_region  AAV2 ITR (fragment): inverted terminal repeat of adeno-associated virus serotype 2 inverted
     68..95      +  repeat_region  AAV2 ITR (fragment): inverted terminal repeat of adeno-associated virus serotype 2 inverted
    956..1672    +  CDS            SYFP2: SYFP2 is a basic (constitutively fluorescent) yellow fluorescent protein published in 2006, derived from Aequorea victoria. It is reported to be a very rapidly-maturing monomer with moderate acid sensitivity.
   1712..1869    +  misc_feature   WPRE (fragment): woodchuck hepatitis virus posttranscriptional regulatory element
   1875..1955    +  misc_feature   WPRE (fragment): woodchuck hepatitis virus posttranscriptional regulatory element
   1972..2083    +  polyA_signal   bGH poly(A) signal: bovine growth hormone polyadenylation signal
   2201..2341    +  repeat_region  AAV2 ITR: inverted terminal repeat of adeno-associated virus serotype 2 inverted
   2346..2397    -  misc_feature   bom (fragment): basis of mobility region from pBR322
   2416..2796    +  rep_origin     M13 ori (sequence partly withheld): M13 bacteriophage origin of replication; arrow indicates direction of (+) strand synthesis
   2872..2921    -  misc_feature   bom (fragment): basis of mobility region from pBR322
   3023..3058    -  CDS            rop (fragment): Rop protein, which maintains plasmids at low copy number; rop
   3153..3257    +  promoter       AmpR promoter: bla
   3258..4118    +  CDS            AmpR: β-lactamase; bla; confers resistance to ampicillin, carbenicillin, and related antibiotics
   4289..4877    +  rep_origin     ori: high-copy-number ColE1/pMB1/pBR322/pUC origin of replication
>Addgene plasmid #230541 | AiP1611 - pAAV-AiE2278m-minBG-SYFP2-WPRE3-BGHpA | depositor full sequence | sequence record 453030 | Full Sequence
CCTGCAGGCAGCTGCGCGCTCGCTCGCTCACTGAGGCCGCCCGGGCGTCGGGCGACCTTTGGTCGCCCGG
CCTCAGTGAGCGAGCGAGCGCGCAGAGAGGGAGTGGCCAACTCCATCACTAGGGGTTCCTGCGGCCGCAC
GCGTTGTAAGAGTAATAATCGCCGGCGTTTTGGAATCAGTTGTAAGTCTCATTATAGCGGCCCCTCATCA
TTCTGTCCCATGAAGGTTGACCTAGCTGGATACCATCCATGGTGGACTCTTATGCCAGCTACTTCCAGCT
GGCTTGGGAGCGGAAATGAAGAATGGGGTTAGAAAACTGATTCCCTTGGGAGGCTGGCCAGCCTGGCTGT
GAAGGTCACAGACATGTCAGGTGGTTTACTCTGTAGAGCAATGCTGGCCAAGTCCCAGCCATTGCTTTCT
GCACTTGCTCCTTCAGGTTCAGCATGGCTGACCTCAGCTCTCAGTGCTGCTTGGTGAAGAGCAATGAACC
GTGCGCTGGAGGACATGCTCCCTGAATTCTGTTCCTCCTTTTATCAACAGTCCCTTTATTAGCACTCATC
AGCGAATCCGAGTGGCTTCCAGCCAGGGCCTGAATAACAACAAAAAAGCCAACTCCTACCAGCAAAGGAG
ATGCCCAAGGTGTGAAATCCAGAGTGGCTGAATGTGAACTGAGCTGACTATGGGAGACTGCCAGGGGCAG
GGGAATGAGGCCAGATGCTGCAAGGACATGCCTGCTGCATCAGCATGACTGGACTGCTTCTCTCCCAGTG
TGTAGTGGGGAACATTGAGGGTTTCAGAATGAGGAAGTCGAATCTGTATAGATCTCTCAGGACACTCTTG
TTTGGAGACGCCGGCGGAGCTCGGGCTGGGCATAAAAGTCAGGGCAGAGCCATCTATTGCTTACATTTGC
TTCTGGGATCCAGATCTTTCGAAGCTAGCGCTACCGGTCGCCACCATGGTGAGCAAGGGCGAGGAGCTGT
TCACCGGGGTGGTGCCCATCCTGGTCGAGCTGGACGGCGACGTAAACGGCCACAAGTTCAGCGTGTCCGG
CGAGGGCGAGGGCGATGCCACCTACGGCAAGCTGACCCTGAAGCTGATCTGCACCACCGGCAAGCTGCCC
GTGCCCTGGCCCACCCTCGTGACCACCCTGGGCTACGGCGTGCAGTGCTTCGCCCGCTACCCCGACCACA
TGAAGCAGCACGACTTCTTCAAGTCCGCCATGCCCGAAGGCTACGTCCAGGAGCGCACCATCTTCTTCAA
GGACGACGGCAACTACAAGACCCGCGCCGAGGTGAAGTTCGAGGGCGACACCCTGGTGAACCGCATCGAG
CTGAAGGGCATCGACTTCAAGGAGGACGGCAACATCCTGGGGCACAAGCTGGAGTACAACTACAACAGCC
ACAACGTCTATATCACCGCCGACAAGCAGAAGAACGGCATCAAGGCCAACTTCAAGATCCGCCACAACAT
CGAGGACGGCGGCGTGCAGCTCGCCGACCACTACCAGCAGAACACCCCCATCGGCGACGGCCCCGTGCTG
CTGCCCGACAACCACTACCTGAGCTACCAGTCCAAGCTGAGCAAAGACCCCAACGAGAAGCGCGATCACA
TGGTCCTGCTGGAGTTCGTGACCGCCGCCGGGATCACTCTCGGCATGGACGAGCTGTACAAGTAAGTCGA
CGGCGCGCCGCGGCCGCGAATTCGATATCATAATCAACCTCTGGATTACAAAATTTGTGAAAGATTGACT
GGTATTCTTAACTATGTTGCTCCTTTTACGCTATGTGGATACGCTGCTTTAATGCCTTTGTATCATGCTA
TTGCTTCCCGTATGGCTTTCATTTTCTCCTCCTTGTATAAATCCTGGTTAGTTCTTGCCACGGCGGAACT
CATCGCCGCCTGCCTTGCCCGCTGCTGGACAGGGGCTCGGCTGTTGGGCACTGACAATTCCGTGGCTCGA
GAGATCTTCGACTGTGCCTTCTAGTTGCCAGCCATCTGTTGTTTGCCCCTCCCCCGTGCCTTCCTTGACC
CTGGAAGGTGCCACTCCCACTGTCCTTTCCTAATAAAATGAGGAAATTGCATCGCATTGTCTGAGTAGGT
GTCATTCTATTCTGGGGGGTGGGGTGGGGCAGGACAGCAAGGGGGAGGATTGGGAAGACAATAGCAGGCA
TGAGATCTCACGTGCGGACCGAGCGGCCGCAGGAACCCCTAGTGATGGAGTTGGCCACTCCCTCTCTGCG
CGCTCGCTCGCTCACTGAGGCCGGGCGACCAAAGGTCGCCCGACGCCCGGGCTTTGCCCGGGCGGCCTCA
GTGAGCGAGCGAGCGCGCAGCTGCCTGCAGGGGCGCCTGATGCGGTATTTTCTCCTTACGCATCTGTGCG
GTATTTCACACCGCATA
[142 nt withheld, positions 2398-2539]
C
[141 nt withheld, positions 2541-2681]
CCTTTGACGTTGGAGTCCACGTTCTTT
[37 nt withheld, positions 2709-2745]
ACCCTATCTCGGGCTATTCTTTTGATTTATAAGGGATTTTGCCGATTTCGGCCTATTGGTTAAAAAATGA
GCTGATTTAACAAAAATTTAACGCGAATTTTAACAAAATATTAACGTTTACAATTTTATGGTGCACTCTC
AGTACAATCTGCTCTGATGCCGCATAGTTAAGCCAGCCCCGACACCCGCCAACACCCGCTGACGCGCCCT
GACGGGCTTGTCTGCTCCCGGCATCCGCTTACAGACAAGCTGTGACCGTCTCCGGGAGCTGCATGTGTCA
GAGGTTTTCACCGTCATCACCGAAACGCGCGAGACGAAAGGGCCTCGTGATACGCCTATTTTTATAGGTT
AATGTCATGATAATAATGGTTTCTTAGACGTCAGGTGGCACTTTTCGGGGAAATGTGCGCGGAACCCCTA
TTTGTTTATTTTTCTAAATACATTCAAATATGTATCCGCTCATGAGACAATAACCCTGATAAATGCTTCA
ATAATATTGAAAAAGGAAGAGTATGAGTATTCAACATTTCCGTGTCGCCCTTATTCCCTTTTTTGCGGCA
TTTTGCCTTCCTGTTTTTGCTCACCCAGAAACGCTGGTGAAAGTAAAAGATGCTGAAGATCAGTTGGGTG
CACGAGTGGGTTACATCGAACTGGATCTCAACAGCGGTAAGATCCTTGAGAGTTTTCGCCCCGAAGAACG
TTTTCCAATGATGAGCACTTTTAAAGTTCTGCTATGTGGCGCGGTATTATCCCGTATTGACGCCGGGCAA
GAGCAACTCGGTCGCCGCATACACTATTCTCAGAATGACTTGGTTGAGTACTCACCAGTCACAGAAAAGC
ATCTTACGGATGGCATGACAGTAAGAGAATTATGCAGTGCTGCCATAACCATGAGTGATAACACTGCGGC
CAACTTACTTCTGACAACGATCGGAGGACCGAAGGAGCTAACCGCTTTTTTGCACAACATGGGGGATCAT
GTAACTCGCCTTGATCGTTGGGAACCGGAGCTGAATGAAGCCATACCAAACGACGAGCGTGACACCACGA
TGCCTGTAGCAATGGCAACAACGTTGCGCAAACTATTAACTGGCGAACTACTTACTCTAGCTTCCCGGCA
ACAATTAATAGACTGGATGGAGGCGGATAAAGTTGCAGGACCACTTCTGCGCTCGGCCCTTCCGGCTGGC
TGGTTTATTGCTGATAAATCTGGAGCCGGTGAGCGTGGGTCTCGCGGTATCATTGCAGCACTGGGGCCAG
ATGGTAAGCCCTCCCGTATCGTAGTTATCTACACGACGGGGAGTCAGGCAACTATGGATGAACGAAATAG
ACAGATCGCTGAGATAGGTGCCTCACTGATTAAGCATTGGTAACTGTCAGACCAAGTTTACTCATATATA
CTTTAGATTGATTTAAAACTTCATTTTTAATTTAAAAGGATCTAGGTGAAGATCCTTTTTGATAATCTCA
TGACCAAAATCCCTTAACGTGAGTTTTCGTTCCACTGAGCGTCAGACCCCGTAGAAAAGATCAAAGGATC
TTCTTGAGATCCTTTTTTTCTGCGCGTAATCTGCTGCTTGCAAACAAAAAAACCACCGCTACCAGCGGTG
GTTTGTTTGCCGGATCAAGAGCTACCAACTCTTTTTCCGAAGGTAACTGGCTTCAGCAGAGCGCAGATAC
CAAATACTGTCCTTCTAGTGTAGCCGTAGTTAGGCCACCACTTCAAGAACTCTGTAGCACCGCCTACATA
CCTCGCTCTGCTAATCCTGTTACCAGTGGCTGCTGCCAGTGGCGATAAGTCGTGTCTTACCGGGTTGGAC
TCAAGACGATAGTTACCGGATAAGGCGCAGCGGTCGGGCTGAACGGGGGGTTCGTGCACACAGCCCAGCT
TGGAGCGAACGACCTACACCGAACTGAGATACCTACAGCGTGAGCTATGAGAAAGCGCCACGCTTCCCGA
AGGGAGAAAGGCGGACAGGTATCCGGTAAGCGGCAGGGTCGGAACAGGAGAGCGCACGAGGGAGCTTCCA
GGGGGAAACGCCTGGTATCTTTATAGTCCTGTCGGGTTTCGCCACCTCTGACTTGAGCGTCGATTTTTGT
GATGCTCGTCAGGGGGGCGGAGCCTATGGAAAAACGCCAGCAACGCGGCCTTTTTACGGTTCCTGGCCTT
TTGCTGGCCTTTTGCTCACATGT
