Features (pLannotate 1.2.2; 14 found; start..end, strand, type, name):
     12..39      +  repeat_region  AAV2 ITR (fragment): inverted terminal repeat of adeno-associated virus serotype 2 inverted
     68..95      +  repeat_region  AAV2 ITR (fragment): inverted terminal repeat of adeno-associated virus serotype 2 inverted
    956..1672    +  CDS            SYFP2: SYFP2 is a basic (constitutively fluorescent) yellow fluorescent protein published in 2006, derived from Aequorea victoria. It is reported to be a very rapidly-maturing monomer with moderate acid sensitivity.
   1712..1869    +  misc_feature   WPRE (fragment): woodchuck hepatitis virus posttranscriptional regulatory element
   1875..1955    +  misc_feature   WPRE (fragment): woodchuck hepatitis virus posttranscriptional regulatory element
   1972..2083    +  polyA_signal   bGH poly(A) signal: bovine growth hormone polyadenylation signal
   2201..2341    +  repeat_region  AAV2 ITR: inverted terminal repeat of adeno-associated virus serotype 2 inverted
   2346..2397    -  misc_feature   bom (fragment): basis of mobility region from pBR322
   2416..2871    +  rep_origin     f1 ori (sequence partly withheld): f1 bacteriophage origin of replication; arrow indicates direction of (+) strand synthesis
   2872..2921    -  misc_feature   bom (fragment): basis of mobility region from pBR322
   3023..3058    -  CDS            rop (fragment): Rop protein, which maintains plasmids at low copy number; rop
   3153..3257    +  promoter       AmpR promoter: bla
   3258..4118    +  CDS            AmpR: β-lactamase; bla; confers resistance to ampicillin, carbenicillin, and related antibiotics
   4289..4877    +  rep_origin     ori: high-copy-number ColE1/pMB1/pBR322/pUC origin of replication
>Addgene plasmid #230541 | AiP1611 - pAAV-AiE2278m-minBG-SYFP2-WPRE3-BGHpA | addgene full sequence | sequence record 461978 | Addgene NGS Result
CCTGCAGGCAGCTGCGCGCTCGCTCGCTCACTGAGGCCGCCCGGGCGTCGGGCGACCTTTGGTCGCCCGG
CCTCAGTGAGCGAGCGAGCGCGCAGAGAGGGAGTGGCCAACTCCATCACTAGGGGTTCCTGCGGCCGCAC
GCGTTGTAAGAGTAATAATCGCCGGCGTTTTGGAATCAGTTGTAAGTCTCATTATAGCGGCCCCTCATCA
TTCTGTCCCATGAAGGTTGACCTAGCTGGATACCATCCATGGTGGACTCTTATGCCAGCTACTTCCAGCT
GGCTTGGGAGCGGAAATGAAGAATGGGGTTAGAAAACTGATTCCCTTGGGAGGCTGGCCAGCCTGGCTGT
GAAGGTCACAGACATGTCAGGTGGTTTACTCTGTAGAGCAATGCTGGCCAAGTCCCAGCCATTGCTTTCT
GCACTTGCTCCTTCAGGTTCAGCATGGCTGACCTCAGCTCTCAGTGCTGCTTGGTGAAGAGCAATGAACC
GTGCGCTGGAGGACATGCTCCCTGAATTCTGTTCCTCCTTTTATCAACAGTCCCTTTATTAGCACTCATC
AGCGAATCCGAGTGGCTTCCAGCCAGGGCCTGAATAACAACAAAAAAGCCAACTCCTACCAGCAAAGGAG
ATGCCCAAGGTGTGAAATCCAGAGTGGCTGAATGTGAACTGAGCTGACTATGGGAGACTGCCAGGGGCAG
GGGAATGAGGCCAGATGCTGCAAGGACATGCCTGCTGCATCAGCATGACTGGACTGCTTCTCTCCCAGTG
TGTAGTGGGGAACATTGAGGGTTTCAGAATGAGGAAGTCGAATCTGTATAGATCTCTCAGGACACTCTTG
TTTGGAGACGCCGGCGGAGCTCGGGCTGGGCATAAAAGTCAGGGCAGAGCCATCTATTGCTTACATTTGC
TTCTGGGATCCAGATCTTTCGAAGCTAGCGCTACCGGTCGCCACCATGGTGAGCAAGGGCGAGGAGCTGT
TCACCGGGGTGGTGCCCATCCTGGTCGAGCTGGACGGCGACGTAAACGGCCACAAGTTCAGCGTGTCCGG
CGAGGGCGAGGGCGATGCCACCTACGGCAAGCTGACCCTGAAGCTGATCTGCACCACCGGCAAGCTGCCC
GTGCCCTGGCCCACCCTCGTGACCACCCTGGGCTACGGCGTGCAGTGCTTCGCCCGCTACCCCGACCACA
TGAAGCAGCACGACTTCTTCAAGTCCGCCATGCCCGAAGGCTACGTCCAGGAGCGCACCATCTTCTTCAA
GGACGACGGCAACTACAAGACCCGCGCCGAGGTGAAGTTCGAGGGCGACACCCTGGTGAACCGCATCGAG
CTGAAGGGCATCGACTTCAAGGAGGACGGCAACATCCTGGGGCACAAGCTGGAGTACAACTACAACAGCC
ACAACGTCTATATCACCGCCGACAAGCAGAAGAACGGCATCAAGGCCAACTTCAAGATCCGCCACAACAT
CGAGGACGGCGGCGTGCAGCTCGCCGACCACTACCAGCAGAACACCCCCATCGGCGACGGCCCCGTGCTG
CTGCCCGACAACCACTACCTGAGCTACCAGTCCAAGCTGAGCAAAGACCCCAACGAGAAGCGCGATCACA
TGGTCCTGCTGGAGTTCGTGACCGCCGCCGGGATCACTCTCGGCATGGACGAGCTGTACAAGTAAGTCGA
CGGCGCGCCGCGGCCGCGAATTCGATATCATAATCAACCTCTGGATTACAAAATTTGTGAAAGATTGACT
GGTATTCTTAACTATGTTGCTCCTTTTACGCTATGTGGATACGCTGCTTTAATGCCTTTGTATCATGCTA
TTGCTTCCCGTATGGCTTTCATTTTCTCCTCCTTGTATAAATCCTGGTTAGTTCTTGCCACGGCGGAACT
CATCGCCGCCTGCCTTGCCCGCTGCTGGACAGGGGCTCGGCTGTTGGGCACTGACAATTCCGTGGCTCGA
GAGATCTTCGACTGTGCCTTCTAGTTGCCAGCCATCTGTTGTTTGCCCCTCCCCCGTGCCTTCCTTGACC
CTGGAAGGTGCCACTCCCACTGTCCTTTCCTAATAAAATGAGGAAATTGCATCGCATTGTCTGAGTAGGT
GTCATTCTATTCTGGGGGGTGGGGTGGGGCAGGACAGCAAGGGGGAGGATTGGGAAGACAATAGCAGGCA
TGAGATCTCACGTGCGGACCGAGCGGCCGCAGGAACCCCTAGTGATGGAGTTGGCCACTCCCTCTCTGCG
CGCTCGCTCGCTCACTGAGGCCGGGCGACCAAAGGTCGCCCGACGCCCGGGCTTTGCCCGGGCGGCCTCA
GTGAGCGAGCGAGCGCGCAGCTGCCTGCAGGGGCGCCTGATGCGGTATTTTCTCCTTACGCATCTGTGCG
GTATTTCACACCGCATA
[95 nt withheld, positions 2398-2492]
T
[46 nt withheld, positions 2494-2539]
C
[141 nt withheld, positions 2541-2681]
CCTTTGACGTTGGAGTCCACGTTCTTT
[37 nt withheld, positions 2709-2745]
ACTCTATCTCGGGCTATTCTTTTGATTTATAAGGGATTTTGCCGATTTCGGTCTATTGGTTAAAAAATGA
GCTGATTTAACAAAAATTTAACGCGAATTTTAACAAAATATTAACGTTTACAATTTTATGGTGCACTCTC
AGTACAATCTGCTCTGATGCCGCATAGTTAAGCCAGCCCCGACACCCGCCAACACCCGCTGACGCGCCCT
GACGGGCTTGTCTGCTCCCGGCATCCGCTTACAGACAAGCTGTGACCGTCTCCGGGAGCTGCATGTGTCA
GAGGTTTTCACCGTCATCACCGAAACGCGCGAGACGAAAGGGCCTCGTGATACGCCTATTTTTATAGGTT
AATGTCATGATAATAATGGTTTCTTAGACGTCAGGTGGCACTTTTCGGGGAAATGTGCGCGGAACCCCTA
TTTGTTTATTTTTCTAAATACATTCAAATATGTATCCGCTCATGAGACAATAACCCTGATAAATGCTTCA
ATAATATTGAAAAAGGAAGAGTATGAGTATTCAACATTTCCGTGTCGCCCTTATTCCCTTTTTTGCGGCA
TTTTGCCTTCCTGTTTTTGCTCACCCAGAAACGCTGGTGAAAGTAAAAGATGCTGAAGATCAGTTGGGTG
CACGAGTGGGTTACATCGAACTGGATCTCAACAGCGGTAAGATCCTTGAGAGTTTTCGCCCCGAAGAACG
TTTTCCAATGATGAGCACTTTTAAAGTTCTGCTATGTGGCGCGGTATTATCCCGTATTGACGCCGGGCAA
GAGCAACTCGGTCGCCGCATACACTATTCTCAGAATGACTTGGTTGAGTACTCACCAGTCACAGAAAAGC
ATCTTACGGATGGCATGACAGTAAGAGAATTATGCAGTGCTGCCATAACCATGAGTGATAACACTGCGGC
CAACTTACTTCTGACAACGATCGGAGGACCGAAGGAGCTAACCGCTTTTTTGCACAACATGGGGGATCAT
GTAACTCGCCTTGATCGTTGGGAACCGGAGCTGAATGAAGCCATACCAAACGACGAGCGTGACACCACGA
TGCCTGTAGCAATGGCAACAACGTTGCGCAAACTATTAACTGGCGAACTACTTACTCTAGCTTCCCGGCA
ACAATTAATAGACTGGATGGAGGCGGATAAAGTTGCAGGACCACTTCTGCGCTCGGCCCTTCCGGCTGGC
TGGTTTATTGCTGATAAATCTGGAGCCGGTGAGCGTGGGTCTCGCGGTATCATTGCAGCACTGGGGCCAG
ATGGTAAGCCCTCCCGTATCGTAGTTATCTACACGACGGGGAGTCAGGCAACTATGGATGAACGAAATAG
ACAGATCGCTGAGATAGGTGCCTCACTGATTAAGCATTGGTAACTGTCAGACCAAGTTTACTCATATATA
CTTTAGATTGATTTAAAACTTCATTTTTAATTTAAAAGGATCTAGGTGAAGATCCTTTTTGATAATCTCA
TGACCAAAATCCCTTAACGTGAGTTTTCGTTCCACTGAGCGTCAGACCCCGTAGAAAAGATCAAAGGATC
TTCTTGAGATCCTTTTTTTCTGCGCGTAATCTGCTGCTTGCAAACAAAAAAACCACCGCTACCAGCGGTG
GTTTGTTTGCCGGATCAAGAGCTACCAACTCTTTTTCCGAAGGTAACTGGCTTCAGCAGAGCGCAGATAC
CAAATACTGTTCTTCTAGTGTAGCCGTAGTTAGGCCACCACTTCAAGAACTCTGTAGCACCGCCTACATA
CCTCGCTCTGCTAATCCTGTTACCAGTGGCTGCTGCCAGTGGCGATAAGTCGTGTCTTACCGGGTTGGAC
TCAAGACGATAGTTACCGGATAAGGCGCAGCGGTCGGGCTGAACGGGGGGTTCGTGCACACAGCCCAGCT
TGGAGCGAACGACCTACACCGAACTGAGATACCTACAGCGTGAGCTATGAGAAAGCGCCACGCTTCCCGA
AGGGAGAAAGGCGGACAGGTATCCGGTAAGCGGCAGGGTCGGAACAGGAGAGCGCACGAGGGAGCTTCCA
GGGGGAAACGCCTGGTATCTTTATAGTCCTGTCGGGTTTCGCCACCTCTGACTTGAGCGTCGATTTTTGT
GATGCTCGTCAGGGGGGCGGAGCCTATGGAAAAACGCCAGCAACGCGGCCTTTTTACGGTTCCTGGCCTT
TTGCTGGCCTTTTGCTCACATGT
